>Addgene plasmid #62888 | PX856 | depositor full sequence | sequence record 105911 | PX856 sequence 7351 bps
GAGGGCCTATTTCCCATGATTCCTTCATATTTGCATATACGATACAAGGCTGTTAGAGAGATAATTGGAA
TTAATTTGACTGTAAACACAAAGATATTAGTACAAAATACGTGACGTAGAAAGTAATAATTTCTTGGGTA
GTTTGCAGTTTTAAAATTATGTTTTAAAATGGACTATCATATGCTTACCGTAACTTGAAAGTATTTCGAT
TTCTTGGCTTTATATATCTTGTGGAAAGGACGAAACACCGGGTCTTCGAGAAGACCTGTTTTAGAGCTAG
AAATAGCAAGTTAAAATAAGGCTAGTCCGTTATCAACTTGAAAAAGTGGCACCGAGTCGGTGCTTTTTTG
TTTTAGAGCTAGAAATAGCAAGTTAAAATAAGGCTAGTCCGTTTTTAGCGCGTGCGCCAATTCTGCAGAC
AAATGGCTCTAGAGGTACCCGTTACATAACTTACGGTAAATGGCCCGCCTGGCTGACCGCCCAACGACCC
CCGCCCATTGACGTCAATAGTAACGCCAATAGGGACTTTCCATTGACGTCAATGGGTGGAGTATTTACGG
TAAACTGCCCACTTGGCAGTACATCAAGTGTATCATATGCCAAGTACGCCCCCTATTGACGTCAATGACG
GTAAATGGCCCGCCTGGCATTGTGCCCAGTACATGACCTTATGGGACTTTCCTACTTGGCAGTACATCTA
CGTATTAGTCATCGCTATTACCATGGTCGAGGTGAGCCCCACGTTCTGCTTCACTCTCCCCATCTCCCCC
CCCTCCCCACCCCCAATTTTGTATTTATTTATTTTTTAATTATTTTGTGCAGCGATGGGGGCGGGGGGGG
GGGGGGGGCGCGCGCCAGGCGGGGCGGGGCGGGGCGAGGGGCGGGGCGGGGCGAGGCGGAGAGGTGCGGC
GGCAGCCAATCAGAGCGGCGCGCTCCGAAAGTTTCCTTTTATGGCGAGGCGGCGGCGGCGGCGGCCCTAT
AAAAAGCGAAGCGCGCGGCGGGCGGGAGTCGCTGCGACGCTGCCTTCGCCCCGTGCCCCGCTCCGCCGCC
GCCTCGCGCCGCCCGCCCCGGCTCTGACTGACCGCGTTACTCCCACAGGTGAGCGGGCGGGACGGCCCTT
CTCCTCCGGGCTGTAATTAGCTGAGCAAGAGGTAAGGGTTTAAGGGATGGTTGGTTGGTGGGGTATTAAT
GTTTAATTACCTGGAGCACCTGCCTGAAATCACTTTTTTTCAGGTTGGACCGGTGCCACCATGGCCCCAA
AGAAGAAGCGGAAGGTCGGTATCCACGGAGTCCCAGCAGCCGGCGTGCAGGTGGAGACCATCAGCCCCGG
CGACGGCAGAACCTTCCCCAAGAGAGGCCAGACCTGCGTGGTGCACTACACCGGCATGCTGGAGGACGGC
AAGAAGTTCGACAGCAGCAGAGACAGAAACAAGCCCTTCAAGTTCATGCTGGGCAAGCAGGAGGTGATCA
GAGGCTGGGAGGAGGGCGTGGCCCAGATGAGCGTGGGCCAGAGAGCCAAGCTGACCATCAGCCCCGACTA
CGCCTACGGCGCCACCGGCCACCCCGGCATCATCCCTCCTCACGCCACCCTGGTGTTCGACGTGGAGCTG
CTGAAGCTGGAGGGTGGCGGTGGCTCGGGTGGCGGTGGCTCGGGTGGCGGTGGCTCGAAGCCCGCCTTCC
TGAGCGGCGAGCAGAAAAAGGCCATCGTGGACCTGCTGTTCAAGACCAACCGGAAAGTGACCGTGAAGCA
GCTGAAAGAGGACTACTTCAAGAAAATCGAGTGCTTCGACTCCGTGGAAATCTCCGGCGTGGAAGATCGG
TTCAACGCCTCCCTGGGCACATACCACGATCTGCTGAAAATTATCAAGGACAAGGACTTCCTGGACAATG
AGGAAAACGAGGACATTCTGGAAGATATCGTGCTGACCCTGACACTGTTTGAGGACAGAGAGATGATCGA
GGAACGGCTGAAAACCTATGCCCACCTGTTCGACGACAAAGTGATGAAGCAGCTGAAGCGGCGGAGATAC
ACCGGCTGGGGCAGGCTGAGCCGGAAGCTGATCAACGGCATCCGGGACAAGCAGTCCGGCAAGACAATCC
TGGATTTCCTGAAGTCCGACGGCTTCGCCAACAGAAACTTCATGCAGCTGATCCACGACGACAGCCTGAC
CTTTAAAGAGGACATCCAGAAAGCCCAGGTGTCCGGCCAGGGCGATAGCCTGCACGAGCACATTGCCAAT
CTGGCCGGCAGCCCCGCCATTAAGAAGGGCATCCTGCAGACAGTGAAGGTGGTGGACGAGCTCGTGAAAG
TGATGGGCCGGCACAAGCCCGAGAACATCGTGATCGAAATGGCCAGAGAGAACCAGACCACCCAGAAGGG
ACAGAAGAACAGCCGCGAGAGAATGAAGCGGATCGAAGAGGGCATCAAAGAGCTGGGCAGCCAGATCCTG
AAAGAACACCCCGTGGAAAACACCCAGCTGCAGAACGAGAAGCTGTACCTGTACTACCTGCAGAATGGGC
GGGATATGTACGTGGACCAGGAACTGGACATCAACCGGCTGTCCGACTACGATGTGGACCATATCGTGCC
TCAGAGCTTTCTGAAGGACGACTCCATCGACAACAAGGTGCTGACCAGAAGCGACAAGGCCCGGGGCAAG
AGCGACAACGTGCCCTCCGAAGAGGTCGTGAAGAAGATGAAGAACTACTGGCGGCAGCTGCTGAACGCCA
AGCTGATTACCCAGAGAAAGTTCGACAATCTGACCAAGGCCGAGAGAGGCGGCCTGAGCGAACTGGATAA
GGCCGGCTTCATCAAGAGACAGCTGGTGGAAACCCGGCAGATCACAAAGCACGTGGCACAGATCCTGGAC
TCCCGGATGAACACTAAGTACGACGAGAATGACAAGCTGATCCGGGAAGTGAAAGTGATCACCCTGAAGT
CCAAGCTGGTGTCCGATTTCCGGAAGGATTTCCAGTTTTACAAAGTGCGCGAGATCAACAACTACCACCA
CGCCCACGACGCCTACCTGAACGCCGTCGTGGGAACCGCCCTGATCAAAAAGTACCCTAAGCTGGAAAGC
GAGTTCGTGTACGGCGACTACAAGGTGTACGACGTGCGGAAGATGATCGCCAAGAGCGAGCAGGAAATCG
GCAAGGCTACCGCCAAGTACTTCTTCTACAGCAACATCATGAACTTTTTCAAGACCGAGATTACCCTGGC
CAACGGCGAGATCCGGAAGCGGCCTCTGATCGAGACAAACGGCGAAACCGGGGAGATCGTGTGGGATAAG
GGCCGGGATTTTGCCACCGTGCGGAAAGTGCTGAGCATGCCCCAAGTGAATATCGTGAAAAAGACCGAGG
TGCAGACAGGCGGCTTCAGCAAAGAGTCTATCCTGCCCAAGAGGAACAGCGATAAGCTGATCGCCAGAAA
GAAGGACTGGGACCCTAAGAAGTACGGCGGCTTCGACAGCCCCACCGTGGCCTATTCTGTGCTGGTGGTG
GCCAAAGTGGAAAAGGGCAAGTCCAAGAAACTGAAGAGTGTGAAAGAGCTGCTGGGGATCACCATCATGG
AAAGAAGCAGCTTCGAGAAGAATCCCATCGACTTTCTGGAAGCCAAGGGCTACAAAGAAGTGAAAAAGGA
CCTGATCATCAAGCTGCCTAAGTACTCCCTGTTCGAGCTGGAAAACGGCCGGAAGAGAATGCTGGCCTCT
GCCGGCGAACTGCAGAAGGGAAACGAACTGGCCCTGCCCTCCAAATATGTGAACTTCCTGTACCTGGCCA
GCCACTATGAGAAGCTGAAGGGCTCCCCCGAGGATAATGAGCAGAAACAGCTGTTTGTGGAACAGCACAA
GCACTACCTGGACGAGATCATCGAGCAGATCAGCGAGTTCTCCAAGAGAGTGATCCTGGCCGACGCTAAT
CTGGACAAAGTGCTGTCCGCCTACAACAAGCACCGGGATAAGCCCATCAGAGAGCAGGCCGAGAATATCA
TCCACCTGTTTACCCTGACCAATCTGGGAGCCCCTGCCGCCTTCAAGTACTTTGACACCACCATCGACCG
GAAGAGGTACACCAGCACCAAAGAGGTGCTGGACGCCACCCTGATCCACCAGAGCATCACCGGCCTGTAC
GAGACACGGATCGACCTGTCTCAGCTGGGAGGCGACAGCCCCAAGAAGAAGAGAAAGGTGGAGGCCAGCG
GACGGGCTGACGCATTGGACGATTTTGATCTGGATATGCTGGGAAGTGACGCCCTCGATGATTTTGACCT
TGACATGCTTGGTTCGGATGCCCTTGATGACTTTGACCTCGACATGCTCGGCAGTGACGCCCTTGATGAT
TTCGACCTGGACATGCTGATTAACTAAGAATTCCTAGAGCTCGCTGATCAGCCTCGACTGTGCCTTCTAG
TTGCCAGCCATCTGTTGTTTGCCCCTCCCCCGTGCCTTCCTTGACCCTGGAAGGTGCCACTCCCACTGTC
CTTTCCTAATAAAATGAGGAAATTGCATCGCATTGTCTGAGTAGGTGTCATTCTATTCTGGGGGGTGGGG
TGGGGCAGGACAGCAAGGGGGAGGATTGGGAAGAGAATAGCAGGCATGCTGGGGAGCGGCCGCAGGAACC
CCTAGTGATGGAGTTGGCCACTCCCTCTCTGCGCGCTCGCTCGCTCACTGAGGCCGGGCGACCAAAGGTC
GCCCGACGCCCGGGCTTTGCCCGGGCGGCCTCAGTGAGCGAGCGAGCGCGCAGCTGCCTGCAGGGGCGCC
TGATGCGGTATTTTCTCCTTACGCATCTGTGCGGTATTTCACACCGCATA
[142 nt withheld, positions 4811-4952]
C
[141 nt withheld, positions 4954-5094]
CCTTTGACGTTGGAGTCCACGTTCTTT
[37 nt withheld, positions 5122-5158]
ACCCTATCTCGGGCTATTCTTTTGATTTATAAGGGATTTTGCCGATTTCGGCCTATTGGTTAAAAAATGA
GCTGATTTAACAAAAATTTAACGCGAATTTTAACAAAATATTAACGTTTACAATTTTATGGTGCACTCTC
AGTACAATCTGCTCTGATGCCGCATAGTTAAGCCAGCCCCGACACCCGCCAACACCCGCTGACGCGCCCT
GACGGGCTTGTCTGCTCCCGGCATCCGCTTACAGACAAGCTGTGACCGTCTCCGGGAGCTGCATGTGTCA
GAGGTTTTCACCGTCATCACCGAAACGCGCGAGACGAAAGGGCCTCGTGATACGCCTATTTTTATAGGTT
AATGTCATGATAATAATGGTTTCTTAGACGTCAGGTGGCACTTTTCGGGGAAATGTGCGCGGAACCCCTA
TTTGTTTATTTTTCTAAATACATTCAAATATGTATCCGCTCATGAGACAATAACCCTGATAAATGCTTCA
ATAATATTGAAAAAGGAAGAGTATGAGTATTCAACATTTCCGTGTCGCCCTTATTCCCTTTTTTGCGGCA
TTTTGCCTTCCTGTTTTTGCTCACCCAGAAACGCTGGTGAAAGTAAAAGATGCTGAAGATCAGTTGGGTG
CACGAGTGGGTTACATCGAACTGGATCTCAACAGCGGTAAGATCCTTGAGAGTTTTCGCCCCGAAGAACG
TTTTCCAATGATGAGCACTTTTAAAGTTCTGCTATGTGGCGCGGTATTATCCCGTATTGACGCCGGGCAA
GAGCAACTCGGTCGCCGCATACACTATTCTCAGAATGACTTGGTTGAGTACTCACCAGTCACAGAAAAGC
ATCTTACGGATGGCATGACAGTAAGAGAATTATGCAGTGCTGCCATAACCATGAGTGATAACACTGCGGC
CAACTTACTTCTGACAACGATCGGAGGACCGAAGGAGCTAACCGCTTTTTTGCACAACATGGGGGATCAT
GTAACTCGCCTTGATCGTTGGGAACCGGAGCTGAATGAAGCCATACCAAACGACGAGCGTGACACCACGA
TGCCTGTAGCAATGGCAACAACGTTGCGCAAACTATTAACTGGCGAACTACTTACTCTAGCTTCCCGGCA
ACAATTAATAGACTGGATGGAGGCGGATAAAGTTGCAGGACCACTTCTGCGCTCGGCCCTTCCGGCTGGC
TGGTTTATTGCTGATAAATCTGGAGCCGGTGAGCGTGGAAGCCGCGGTATCATTGCAGCACTGGGGCCAG
ATGGTAAGCCCTCCCGTATCGTAGTTATCTACACGACGGGGAGTCAGGCAACTATGGATGAACGAAATAG
ACAGATCGCTGAGATAGGTGCCTCACTGATTAAGCATTGGTAACTGTCAGACCAAGTTTACTCATATATA
CTTTAGATTGATTTAAAACTTCATTTTTAATTTAAAAGGATCTAGGTGAAGATCCTTTTTGATAATCTCA
TGACCAAAATCCCTTAACGTGAGTTTTCGTTCCACTGAGCGTCAGACCCCGTAGAAAAGATCAAAGGATC
TTCTTGAGATCCTTTTTTTCTGCGCGTAATCTGCTGCTTGCAAACAAAAAAACCACCGCTACCAGCGGTG
GTTTGTTTGCCGGATCAAGAGCTACCAACTCTTTTTCCGAAGGTAACTGGCTTCAGCAGAGCGCAGATAC
CAAATACTGTCCTTCTAGTGTAGCCGTAGTTAGGCCACCACTTCAAGAACTCTGTAGCACCGCCTACATA
CCTCGCTCTGCTAATCCTGTTACCAGTGGCTGCTGCCAGTGGCGATAAGTCGTGTCTTACCGGGTTGGAC
TCAAGACGATAGTTACCGGATAAGGCGCAGCGGTCGGGCTGAACGGGGGGTTCGTGCACACAGCCCAGCT
TGGAGCGAACGACCTACACCGAACTGAGATACCTACAGCGTGAGCTATGAGAAAGCGCCACGCTTCCCGA
AGGGAGAAAGGCGGACAGGTATCCGGTAAGCGGCAGGGTCGGAACAGGAGAGCGCACGAGGGAGCTTCCA
GGGGGAAACGCCTGGTATCTTTATAGTCCTGTCGGGTTTCGCCACCTCTGACTTGAGCGTCGATTTTTGT
GATGCTCGTCAGGGGGGCGGAGCCTATGGAAAAACGCCAGCAACGCGGCCTTTTTACGGTTCCTGGCCTT
TTGCTGGCCTTTTGCTCACATGT
Features (pLannotate 1.2.2; 18 found; start..end, strand, type, name):
      1..241     +  promoter       U6 promoter: RNA polymerase III promoter for human U6 snRNA
    268..343     +  misc_RNA       gRNA scaffold: guide RNA scaffold for the Streptococcus pyogenes CRISPR/Cas9 system
    350..393     +  misc_RNA       gRNA scaffold (fragment): guide RNA scaffold for the Streptococcus pyogenes CRISPR/Cas9 system
    440..725     +  enhancer       CMV enhancer: human cytomegalovirus immediate early enhancer; contains an 18-bp deletion relative to the standard CMV enhancer
    727..1004    +  promoter       chicken β-actin promoter: No description available
   1005..1233    +  intron         hybrid intron: hybrid between chicken β-actin (CBA) and minute virus of mice (MMV) introns (Gray et al., 2011)
   1302..1622    +  CDS            FKBP1A: FKB1A_HUMAN - Also known as FKBP1, FKBP12. Experimental evidence at protein level: Swiss-Prot protein existence level 1. Keeps in an inactive conformation TGFBR1, the TGF-beta type I serine/threonine kinase receptor, preventing TGF-beta receptor activation in absence of ligand. Recruits SMAD7 to ACVR1B which prevents the association of SMAD2 and SMAD3 with the activin receptor complex, thereby blocking the activin signal. May modulate the RYR1 calcium channel activity. PPIases accelerate the folding of proteins. It catalyzes the cis-trans isomerization of proline imidic peptide bonds in oligop
   1668..4166    +  CDS            dCas9(C): C-terminal portion of catalytically inactive Streptococcus pyogenes dCas9 carrying the N863A mutation (Zetsche et al., 2015)
   4329..4345    +  CDS            VP96 (fragment): 6 tandem repeats of the minimal activation domain of herpes simplex virus VP16 (Cheng et al., 2013)
   4398..4509    +  polyA_signal   bGH poly(A) signal: bovine growth hormone polyadenylation signal
   4614..4754    +  repeat_region  AAV2 ITR: inverted terminal repeat of adeno-associated virus serotype 2 inverted
   4759..4810    -  misc_feature   bom (fragment): basis of mobility region from pBR322
   4829..5209    +  rep_origin     M13 ori (sequence partly withheld): M13 bacteriophage origin of replication; arrow indicates direction of (+) strand synthesis
   5285..5334    -  misc_feature   bom (fragment): basis of mobility region from pBR322
   5436..5471    -  CDS            rop (fragment): Rop protein, which maintains plasmids at low copy number; rop
   5566..5670    +  promoter       AmpR promoter: bla
   5671..6531    +  CDS            AmpR: β-lactamase; bla; confers resistance to ampicillin, carbenicillin, and related antibiotics
   6702..7290    +  rep_origin     ori: high-copy-number ColE1/pMB1/pBR322/pUC origin of replication
