[The description below was written by a language model from this plasmid's Addgene catalogue record and pLannotate feature annotations shown in this document.]
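Description:
PX856 is a 7,351 bp mammalian expression plasmid built on the PX330 CRISPR backbone. It encodes the C-terminal half of a rapamycin-type inducible, split dCas9 transcriptional activator. It is propagated in E. coli through a high-copy ColE1/pUC-type origin with ampicillin selection (AmpR under its own promoter). The backbone also carries an M13/f1-type phage origin and a single annotated AAV2 ITR, which with only one copy annotated appears to be a backbone remnant rather than a functional packaging cassette.

The payload is driven by the CBh promoter, annotated as a CMV enhancer, chicken β-actin promoter and hybrid CBA/MVM intron, and is terminated by a bGH polyadenylation signal. The open reading frame fuses an SV40 NLS and human FKBP12 (FKBP1A) to the N-terminus of Streptococcus pyogenes Cas9 residues 536–1368 carrying the nuclease-inactivating N863A mutation. A further NLS and the VP64 activation domain follow at the C-terminus; the feature table detects VP64 only as a short VP16-repeat fragment. The purpose line gives the order as dCas9(C)-FKBP-2xNLS-VP64, but the annotated coordinates and tag fields place FKBP12 upstream of the Cas9 fragment.

On its own this fragment is not functional. It is designed to be co-expressed with a complementary N-terminal dCas9 piece, which the record does not describe, so that chemically induced dimerization through FKBP reassembles a dCas9-VP64 activator at guide-specified promoters. The PX330-derived U6 promoter and SpCas9 guide RNA scaffold are retained upstream, but the record does not state a cloned guide sequence. The plasmid is used for inducible transcriptional activation in mammalian cells.
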