Addgene plasmid #62888: PX856
Purpose: C-term SpCas9 piece of inducible transcriptional activator (dCas9(C)-FKBP-2xNLS-VP64)
Depositing lab: Feng Zhang. Depositing organization: Broad Institute. Publication: A split-Cas9 architecture for inducible genome editing and transcription modulation. Zetsche B, Volz SE, Zhang F. Nat Biotechnol. 2015 Feb 2. doi: 10.1038/nbt.3149. PubMed 25643054.
Backbone
  Vector backbone: PX330
  Backbone manufacturer: Zhang lab
  Backbone size w/o insert (bp): 4222
  Total vector size (bp): 7351
  Vector type: Mammalian Expression, CRISPR
Growth in bacteria
  Bacterial resistance: Ampicillin, 100 μg/mL
  Growth temperature: 37°C
  Growth strain: Stbl3
  Copy number: Unknown
Gene/Insert
  Gene/Insert name: SpCas9 (aa536-1368)
  Insert size (bp): 3129
  Mutation: Asparagine 863 to Alanine (N863A)
  Promoter: CBh
  Tag / fusion protein: NLS SV40 (N terminal on insert); FKBP12 (N terminal on insert); NLS (C terminal on insert); VP64 (C terminal on insert)
  Cloning method: Restriction Enzyme; 5′ cloning site Age1 (not destroyed); 3′ cloning site EcoR1 (not destroyed)
  Sequencing primers: 5′ ctggagcacctgcctgaaatcact; 3′ GGCTGATCAGCGAGCTCTAG
Resource information
  A portion of this plasmid was derived from a plasmid made by: SpCas9 piece was PCR amplified of PX429
Terms and licenses: Academic/Nonprofit Terms; Industry Terms: Not Available to Industry
How to cite: PX856 was a gift from Feng Zhang (Addgene plasmid # 62888 ; http://n2t.net/addgene:62888 ; RRID:Addgene_62888)
