>Addgene plasmid #62888 | PX856 | depositor partial sequence | sequence record 103938 | End of CBh promoter to beginning of bGHpA
CTGGAGCACCTGCCTGAAATCACTTTTTTTCAGGTTGGACCGGTGCCACCATGGCCCCAAAGAAGAAGCG
GAAGGTCGGTATCCACGGAGTCCCAGCAGCCGGCGTGCAGGTGGAGACCATCAGCCCCGGCGACGGCAGA
ACCTTCCCCAAGAGAGGCCAGACCTGCGTGGTGCACTACACCGGCATGCTGGAGGACGGCAAGAAGTTCG
ACAGCAGCAGAGACAGAAACAAGCCCTTCAAGTTCATGCTGGGCAAGCAGGAGGTGATCAGAGGCTGGGA
GGAGGGCGTGGCCCAGATGAGCGTGGGCCAGAGAGCCAAGCTGACCATCAGCCCCGACTACGCCTACGGC
GCCACCGGCCACCCCGGCATCATCCCTCCTCACGCCACCCTGGTGTTCGACGTGGAGCTGCTGAAGCTGG
AGGGTGGCGGTGGCTCGGGTGGCGGTGGCTCGGGTGGCGGTGGCTCGAAGCCCGCCTTCCTGAGCGGCGA
GCAGAAAAAGGCCATCGTGGACCTGCTGTTCAAGACCAACCGGAAAGTGACCGTGAAGCAGCTGAAAGAG
GACTACTTCAAGAAAATCGAGTGCTTCGACTCCGTGGAAATCTCCGGCGTGGAAGATCGGTTCAACGCCT
CCCTGGGCACATACCACGATCTGCTGAAAATTATCAAGGACAAGGACTTCCTGGACAATGAGGAAAACGA
GGACATTCTGGAAGATATCGTGCTGACCCTGACACTGTTTGAGGACAGAGAGATGATCGAGGAACGGCTG
AAAACCTATGCCCACCTGTTCGACGACAAAGTGATGAAGCAGCTGAAGCGGCGGAGATACACCGGCTGGG
GCAGGCTGAGCCGGAAGCTGATCAACGGCATCCGGGACAAGCAGTCCGGCAAGACAATCCTGGATTTCCT
GAAGTCCGACGGCTTCGCCAACAGAAACTTCATGCAGCTGATCCACGACGACAGCCTGACCTTTAAAGAG
GACATCCAGAAAGCCCAGGTGTCCGGCCAGGGCGATAGCCTGCACGAGCACATTGCCAATCTGGCCGGCA
GCCCCGCCATTAAGAAGGGCATCCTGCAGACAGTGAAGGTGGTGGACGAGCTCGTGAAAGTGATGGGCCG
GCACAAGCCCGAGAACATCGTGATCGAAATGGCCAGAGAGAACCAGACCACCCAGAAGGGACAGAAGAAC
AGCCGCGAGAGAATGAAGCGGATCGAAGAGGGCATCAAAGAGCTGGGCAGCCAGATCCTGAAAGAACACC
CCGTGGAAAACACCCAGCTGCAGAACGAGAAGCTGTACCTGTACTACCTGCAGAATGGGCGGGATATGTA
CGTGGACCAGGAACTGGACATCAACCGGCTGTCCGACTACGATGTGGACCATATCGTGCCTCAGAGCTTT
CTGAAGGACGACTCCATCGACAACAAGGTGCTGACCAGAAGCGACAAGGCCCGGGGCAAGAGCGACAACG
TGCCCTCCGAAGAGGTCGTGAAGAAGATGAAGAACTACTGGCGGCAGCTGCTGAACGCCAAGCTGATTAC
CCAGAGAAAGTTCGACAATCTGACCAAGGCCGAGAGAGGCGGCCTGAGCGAACTGGATAAGGCCGGCTTC
ATCAAGAGACAGCTGGTGGAAACCCGGCAGATCACAAAGCACGTGGCACAGATCCTGGACTCCCGGATGA
ACACTAAGTACGACGAGAATGACAAGCTGATCCGGGAAGTGAAAGTGATCACCCTGAAGTCCAAGCTGGT
GTCCGATTTCCGGAAGGATTTCCAGTTTTACAAAGTGCGCGAGATCAACAACTACCACCACGCCCACGAC
GCCTACCTGAACGCCGTCGTGGGAACCGCCCTGATCAAAAAGTACCCTAAGCTGGAAAGCGAGTTCGTGT
ACGGCGACTACAAGGTGTACGACGTGCGGAAGATGATCGCCAAGAGCGAGCAGGAAATCGGCAAGGCTAC
CGCCAAGTACTTCTTCTACAGCAACATCATGAACTTTTTCAAGACCGAGATTACCCTGGCCAACGGCGAG
ATCCGGAAGCGGCCTCTGATCGAGACAAACGGCGAAACCGGGGAGATCGTGTGGGATAAGGGCCGGGATT
TTGCCACCGTGCGGAAAGTGCTGAGCATGCCCCAAGTGAATATCGTGAAAAAGACCGAGGTGCAGACAGG
CGGCTTCAGCAAAGAGTCTATCCTGCCCAAGAGGAACAGCGATAAGCTGATCGCCAGAAAGAAGGACTGG
GACCCTAAGAAGTACGGCGGCTTCGACAGCCCCACCGTGGCCTATTCTGTGCTGGTGGTGGCCAAAGTGG
AAAAGGGCAAGTCCAAGAAACTGAAGAGTGTGAAAGAGCTGCTGGGGATCACCATCATGGAAAGAAGCAG
CTTCGAGAAGAATCCCATCGACTTTCTGGAAGCCAAGGGCTACAAAGAAGTGAAAAAGGACCTGATCATC
AAGCTGCCTAAGTACTCCCTGTTCGAGCTGGAAAACGGCCGGAAGAGAATGCTGGCCTCTGCCGGCGAAC
TGCAGAAGGGAAACGAACTGGCCCTGCCCTCCAAATATGTGAACTTCCTGTACCTGGCCAGCCACTATGA
GAAGCTGAAGGGCTCCCCCGAGGATAATGAGCAGAAACAGCTGTTTGTGGAACAGCACAAGCACTACCTG
GACGAGATCATCGAGCAGATCAGCGAGTTCTCCAAGAGAGTGATCCTGGCCGACGCTAATCTGGACAAAG
TGCTGTCCGCCTACAACAAGCACCGGGATAAGCCCATCAGAGAGCAGGCCGAGAATATCATCCACCTGTT
TACCCTGACCAATCTGGGAGCCCCTGCCGCCTTCAAGTACTTTGACACCACCATCGACCGGAAGAGGTAC
ACCAGCACCAAAGAGGTGCTGGACGCCACCCTGATCCACCAGAGCATCACCGGCCTGTACGAGACACGGA
TCGACCTGTCTCAGCTGGGAGGCGACAGCCCCAAGAAGAAGAGAAAGGTGGAGGCCAGCGGACGGGCTGA
CGCATTGGACGATTTTGATCTGGATATGCTGGGAAGTGACGCCCTCGATGATTTTGACCTTGACATGCTT
GGTTCGGATGCCCTTGATGACTTTGACCTCGACATGCTCGGCAGTGACGCCCTTGATGATTTCGACCTGG
ACATGCTGATTAACTAAGAATTCCTAGAGCTCGCTGATCAGCC
