>Addgene plasmid #62888 | PX856 | addgene partial sequence | sequence record 106384 | dCas9-R2 5'-GGGTTTCCACCAGCTGTCTC-3'
GTTCGCTCAGGCCGCCTCTCTCGGCCTTGGTCAGATTGTCGAACTTTCTCTGGGTAATCAGCTTGGCGTT
CAGCAGCTGCCGCCAGTAGTTCTTCATCTTCTTCACGACCTCTTCGGAGGGCACGTTGTCGCTCTTGCCC
CGGGCCTTGTCGCTTCTGGTCAGCACCTTGTTGTCGATGGAGTCGTCCTTCAGAAAGCTCTGAGGCACGA
TATGGTCCACATCGTAGTCGGACAGCCGGTTGATGTCCAGTTCCTGGTCCACGTACATATCCCGCCCATT
CTGCAGGTAGTACAGGTACAGCTTCTCGTTCTGCAGCTGGGTGTTTTCCACGGGGTGTTCTTTCAGGATC
TGGCTGCCCAGCTCTTTGATGCCCTCTTCGATCCGCTTCATTCTCTCGCGGCTGTTCTTCTGTCCCTTCT
GGGTGGTCTGGTTCTCTCTGGCCATTTCGATCACGATGTTCTCGGGCTTGTGCCGGCCCATCACTTTCAC
GAGCTCGTCCACCACCTTCACTGTCTGCAGGATGCCCTTCTTAATGGCGGGGCTGCCGGCCAGATTGGCA
ATGTGCTCGTGCAGGCTATCGCCCTGGCCGGACACCTGGGCTTTCTGGATGTCCTCTTTAAAGGTCAGGC
TGTCGTC
