>Addgene plasmid #62888 | PX856 | addgene partial sequence | sequence record 107187 | pCBhProF2 5'-agggtttaagggatggttgg-3'
GTTTAATTACCTGGAGCACCTGCCTGAAATCACTTTTTTTCAGGTTGGACCGGTGCCACCATGGCCCCAA
AGAAGAAGCGGAAGGTCGGTATCCACGGAGTCCCAGCAGCCGGCGTGCAGGTGGAGACCATCAGCCCCGG
CGACGGCAGAACCTTCCCCAAGAGAGGCCAGACCTGCGTGGTGCACTACACCGGCATGCTGGAGGACGGC
AAGAAGTTCGACAGCAGCAGAGACAGAAACAAGCCCTTCAAGTTCATGCTGGGCAAGCAGGAGGTGATCA
GAGGCTGGGAGGAGGGCGTGGCCCAGATGAGCGTGGGCCAGAGAGCCAAGCTGACCATCAGCCCCGACTA
CGCCTACGGCGCCACCGGCCACCCCGGCATCATCCCTCCTCACGCCACCCTGGTGTTCGACGTGGAGCTG
CTGAAGCTGGAGGGTGGCGGTGGCTCGGGTGGCGGTGGCTCGGGTGGCGGTGGCTCGAAGCCCGCCTTCC
TGAGCGGCGAGCAGAAAAAGGCCATCGTGGACCTGCTGTTCAAGACCAACCGGAAAGTGACCGTGAAGCA
GCTGAAAGAGGACTACTTCAAGAAAATCGAGTGCTTCGACTCCGTGGAAATCTCCGGCGTGGAAGATCGG
TTCAACGCCTCCCTGGGCACATACCACGATCTGCTGAAAATTATCAAGGACAAGGACTTCCTGGACAATG
AGGAAAACGAGGACATTCTGGAAGATATCGTGCTGACCCTGACACTGTTTGAGGACAGAGAGATGATCGA
GGAACGGCTGAAAACCTATGCCCACCTGTTCGACGACAAAGTGATGAAGCAGCTGAAGCGGCGGAGATAC
ACCGGCTGGGGCAGGCTGAGCCGGAAGCTGATCAACGGCATCCGGGACAAGCAGTCCGGCAAGACAATCC
TGGATTTCCTGAAGTCCGACGGCTTCGCCAACAGAAACTTCATGCAGCTGATCCACGACGACAGCCTGAC
CTTTAAAGAGGACATCCAGAAAGCCCAGGTGTCCGGCCAGGGCGATAGCCTGCACGAGCACATTGCCAAT
CTGGCCGGCAGCCCCGCCATTAAGAAGGGCATCCTGCAGAC
