>Addgene plasmid #62888 | PX856 | addgene partial sequence | sequence record 107189 | pBR322ori-F 5'-GGGAAACGCCTGGTATCTTT-3'
TCGCCACCTCTGACTTGAGCGTCGATTTTTGTGATGCTCGTCAGGGGGGCGGAGCCTATGGAAAAACGCC
AGCAACGCGGCCTTTTTACGGTTCCTGGCCTTTTGCTGGCCTTTTGCTCACATGTGAGGGCCTATTTCCC
ATGATTCCTTCATATTTGCATATACGATACAAGGCTGTTAGAGAGATAATTGGAATTAATTTGACTGTAA
ACACAAAGATATTAGTACAAAATACGTGACGTAGAAAGTAATAATTTCTTGGGTAGTTTGCAGTTTTAAA
ATTATGTTTTAAAATGGACTATCATATGCTTACCGTAACTTGAAAGTATTTCGATTTCTTGGCTTTATAT
ATCTTGTGGAAAGGACGAAACACCGGGTCTTCGAGAAGACCTGTTTTAGAGCTAGAAATAGCAAGTTAAA
ATAAGGCTAGTCCGTTATCAACTTGAAAAAGTGGCACCGAGTCGGTGCTTTTTTGTTTTAGAGCTAGAAA
TAGCAAGTTAAAATAAGGCTAGTCCGTTTTTAGCGCGTGCGCCAATTCTGCAGACAAATGGCTCTAGAGG
TACCCGTTACATAACTTACGGTAAATGGCCCGCCTGGCTGACCGCCCAACGACCCCCGCCCATTGACGTC
AATAGTAACGCCAATAGGGACTTTCCATTGACGTCAATGGGTGGAGTATTTACGGTAAACTGCCCACTTG
GCAGTACATCAAGTGTATCATATGCCAAGTACGCCCCCTATTGACGTCAATGACGGTAAATGGCCCGCCT
GGCATTGTGCCCAGTACATGACCTTATGGGACTTTCCTACTTGGCAGTACATCTACGTATTAGTCATCGC
TATTACCATGGTCGAGGTGAGCCCCACGTTCTGCTTCACTCTCCCCATCTCCCCCCCCTCCCCACCCCCA
ATTTTGTATTTATTTATTTTTTAATTATTTTGTGCAGCGATGGGGGCGGGGGGGGGGGGGG
