>Addgene plasmid #62888 | PX856 | addgene partial sequence | sequence record 107190 | BGH-rev 5'-TAGAAGGCACAGTCGAGG-3'
GAATTCTTAGTTAATCAGCATGTCCAGGTCGAAATCATCAAGGGCGTCACTGCCGAGCATGTCGAGGTCA
AAGTCATCAAGGGCATCCGAACCAAGCATGTCAAGGTCAAAATCATCGAGGGCGTCACTTCCCAGCATAT
CCAGATCAAAATCGTCCAATGCGTCAGCCCGTCCGCTGGCCTCCACCTTTCTCTTCTTCTTGGGGCTGTC
GCCTCCCAGCTGAGACAGGTCGATCCGTGTCTCGTACAGGCCGGTGATGCTCTGGTGGATCAGGGTGGCG
TCCAGCACCTCTTTGGTGCTGGTGTACCTCTTCCGGTCGATGGTGGTGTCAAAGTACTTGAAGGCGGCAG
GGGCTCCCAGATTGGTCAGGGTAAACAGGTGGATGATATTCTCGGCCTGCTCTCTGATGGGCTTATCCCG
GTGCTTGTTGTAGGCGGACAGCACTTTGTCCAGATTAGCGTCGGCCAGGATCACTCTCTTGGAGAACTCG
CTGATCTGCTCGATGATCTCGTCCAGGTAGTGCTTGTGCTGTTCCACAAACAGCTGTTTCTGCTCATTAT
CCTCGGGGGAGCCCTTCAGCTTCTCATAGTGGCTGGCCAGGTACAGGAAGTTCACATATTTGGAGGGCAG
GGCCAGTTCGTTTCCCTTCTGCAGTTCGCCGGCAGAGGCCAGCATTCTCTTCCGGCCGTTTTCCAGCTCG
AACAGGGAGTACTTAGGCAGCTTGATGATCAGGTCCTTTTTCACTTCTTTGTAGCCCTTGGCTTCCAGAA
AGTCGATGGGATTCTTCTCGAAGCTGCTTCTTTCCATGATGGTGATCCCCAGCAGCTCTTTCACACTCTT
CAGTTTCTTGGACTTGCCCTTTTCCACTTTGGCCACCACCAGCACAGAATAGGCCACGGTGGGGCTGTCG
AAGCCGCCGTACTTCTTAGGGTCCCAGTCCTTCTTTCTGGCGATCAGCTTATCGCTGTTCCTCTTGGGCA
GGATAGACTCTTTGCTGAAGCCGCCTGTCTGCACCTCGGTCTTTTTCACGATATTCACTTGGGGCATGCT
CAGCACTTTCCGCACGGTGGCAAAATCCCGGCCCTTATCCCACACGATCTCCCCGGTTTCGCCGTTTGTC
TCGATCAGAGGCCGCTTCC
